>Addgene plasmid #147480 | pLNHA-C1-HsNot9_18-285_S | addgene full sequence | sequence record 414168 | Addgene NGS Result
CGTTACATAACTTACGGTAAATGGCCCGCCTGGCTGACCGCCCAACGACCCCCGCCCATTGACGTCAATA
ATGACGTATGTTCCCATAGTAACGCCAATAGGGACTTTCCATTGACGTCAATGGGTGGAGTATTTACGGT
AAACTGCCCACTTGGCAGTACATCAAGTGTATCATATGCCAAGTACGCCCCCTATTGACGTCAATGACGG
TAAATGGCCCGCCTGGCATTATGCCCAGTACATGACCTTATGGGACTTTCCTACTTGGCAGTACATCTAC
GTATTAGTCATCGCTATTACCATGGTGATGCGGTTTTGGCAGTACATCAATGGGCGTGGATAGCGGTTTG
ACTCACGGGGATTTCCAAGTCTCCACCCCATTGACGTCAATGGGAGTTTGTTTTGGCACCAAAATCAACG
GGACTTTCCAAAATGTCGTAACAACTCCGCCCCATTGACGCAAATGGGCGGTAGGCGTGTACGGTGGGAG
GTCTATATAAGCAGAGCTCTCTGGCTAACTAGAGAACCCACTGCTTACTGGCTTATCGAAATTAATACGA
CTCACTATAGGGAGACCCAAGCTCTAGCGCTACCGGTCGCCACCATGGACGCACAAACACGACGACGTGA
GCGTCGCGCTGAGAAACAAGCTCAATGGAAAGCTGCAAACGGTGGATCTCCTCCACATATGGCTTACCCA
TACGATGTTCCAGATTACGCTCCTCCATCTCGAGCTCAAGCTTCGAATTCTGATAGAGAAAAGATCTATC
AGTGGATCAATGAGCTGTCCAGTCCTGAGACTAGGGAAAATGCTTTGCTGGAGCTAAGTAAGAAGCGAGA
ATCTGTTCCTGACCTTGCACCCATGCTGTGGCATTCATTTGGTACTATTGCAGCACTTTTACAGGAAATT
GTAAATATTTATCCATCTATCAACCCACCCACCTTGACAGCACACCAGTCTAACAGAGTTTGCAATGCTC
TGGCATTACTGCAATGTGTAGCATCACATCCAGAAACCAGGTCAGCGTTTCTCGCAGCACACATCCCACT
TTTTTTGTACCCCTTTTTGCACACTGTCAGCAAAACACGTCCCTTTGAGTATCTCCGGCTCACCAGCCTT
GGAGTTATTGGGGCCCTGGTGAAAACAGATGAACAAGAAGTAATCAACTTTTTATTAACAACAGAAATTA
TCCCTTTATGTTTGCGAATTATGGAATCTGGAAGTGAACTTTCTAAAACAGTTGCCACATTCATCCTCCA
GAAGATCTTGTTAGATGACACTGGTTTGGCTTATATATGTCAGACGTATGAGCGTTTCTCCCATGTTGCC
ATGATCTTGGGTAAGATGGTCCTGCAGCTATCCAAAGAGCCTTCTGCCCGTCTGCTGAAGCATGTAGTGA
GATGTTACCTTCGACTTTCAGATAACCCCAGGGCACGTGAAGCACTCAGACAGTGCCTCCCTGACCAGCT
GAAAGACACAACCTTCGCCCAGGTGCTAAAAGATGACACCACCACGAAACGCTGGCTTGCACAACTGGTG
AAGAACCTGCAAGAGTAAGGATCCACCGGATCTAGATAACTGATCATAATCAGCCATACCACATTTGTAG
AGGTTTTACTTGCTTTAAAAAACCTCCCACACCTCCCCCTGAACCTGAAACATAAAATGAATGCAATTGT
TGTTGTTAACTTGTTTATTGCAGCTTATAATGGTTACAAATAAAGCAATAGCATCACAAATTTCACAAAT
AAAGCATTTTTTTCACTGCATTCTAGTTGTGGTTTGTCCAAACTCATCAATGTATCTTAACGCGTAAATT
GTAAGCGTTAATATTTTGTTAAAATTCGCGTTAAATTTTTGTTAAATCAGCTCATTTTTTAACCAATAGG
CCGAAATCGGCAAAATCCCTTATAAATCAAAAGAATAGACCGAGATAGGGT
[37 nt withheld, positions 1942-1978]
AAAGAACGTGGACTCCAACGTCAAAGG
[49 nt withheld, positions 2006-2054]
T
[91 nt withheld, positions 2056-2146]
G
[124 nt withheld, positions 2148-2271]
CAGGTGGCACTTTTCGGGGAAATGTGCGCGGAACCCCTATTTGTTTATTTTTCTAAATACATTCAAATAT
GTATCCGCTCATGAGACAATAACCCTGATAAATGCTTCAATAATATTGAAAAAGGAAGAGTCCTGAGGCG
GAAAGAACCAGCTGTGGAATGTGTGTCAGTTAGGGTGTGGAAAGTCCCCAGGCTCCCCAGCAGGCAGAAG
TATGCAAAGCATGCATCTCAATTAGTCAGCAACCAGGTGTGGAAAGTCCCCAGGCTCCCCAGCAGGCAGA
AGTATGCAAAGCATGCATCTCAATTAGTCAGCAACCATAGTCCCGCCCCTAACTCCGCCCATCCCGCCCC
TAACTCCGCCCAGTTCCGCCCATTCTCCGCCCCATGGCTGACTAATTTTTTTTATTTATGCAGAGGCCGA
GGCCGCCTCGGCCTCTGAGCTATTCCAGAAGTAGTGAGGAGGCTTTTTTGGAGGCCTAGGCTTTTGCAAA
GATCGATCAAGAGACAGGATGAGGATCGTTTCGCATGATTGAACAAGATGGATTGCACGCAGGTTCTCCG
GCCGCTTGGGTGGAGAGGCTATTCGGCTATGACTGGGCACAACAGACAATCGGCTGCTCTGATGCCGCCG
TGTTCCGGCTGTCAGCGCAGGGGCGCCCGGTTCTTTTTGTCAAGACCGACCTGTCCGGTGCCCTGAATGA
ACTGCAAGACGAGGCAGCGCGGCTATCGTGGCTGGCCACGACGGGCGTTCCTTGCGCAGCTGTGCTCGAC
GTTGTCACTGAAGCGGGAAGGGACTGGCTGCTATTGGGCGAAGTGCCGGGGCAGGATCTCCTGTCATCTC
ACCTTGCTCCTGCCGAGAAAGTATCCATCATGGCTGATGCAATGCGGCGGCTGCATACGCTTGATCCGGC
TACCTGCCCATTCGACCACCAAGCGAAACATCGCATCGAGCGAGCACGTACTCGGATGGAAGCCGGTCTT
GTCGATCAGGATGATCTGGACGAAGAGCATCAGGGGCTCGCGCCAGCCGAACTGTTCGCCAGGCTCAAGG
CGAGCATGCCCGACGGCGAGGATCTCGTCGTGACCCATGGCGATGCCTGCTTGCCGAATATCATGGTGGA
AAATGGCCGCTTTTCTGGATTCATCGACTGTGGCCGGCTGGGTGTGGCGGACCGCTATCAGGACATAGCG
TTGGCTACCCGTGATATTGCTGAAGAGCTTGGCGGCGAATGGGCTGACCGCTTCCTCGTGCTTTACGGTA
TCGCCGCTCCCGATTCGCAGCGCATCGCCTTCTATCGCCTTCTTGACGAGTTCTTCTGAGCGGGACTCTG
GGGTTCGAAATGACCGACCAAGCGACGCCCAACCTGCCATCACGAGATTTCGATTCCACCGCCGCCTTCT
ATGAAAGGTTGGGCTTCGGAATCGTTTTCCGGGACGCCGGCTGGATGATCCTCCAGCGCGGGGATCTCAT
GCTGGAGTTCTTCGCCCACCCTAGGGGGAGGCTAACTGAAACACGGAAGGAGACAATACCGGAAGGAACC
CGCGCTATGACGGCAATAAAAAGACAGAATAAAACGCACGGTGTTGGGTCGTTTGTTCATAAACGCGGGG
TTCGGTCCCAGGGCTGGCACTCTGTCGATACCCCACCGAGACCCCATTGGGGCCAATACGCCCGCGTTTC
TTCCTTTTCCCCACCCCACCCCCCAAGTTCGGGTGAAGGCCCAGGGCTCGCAGCCAACGTCGGGGCGGCA
GGCCCTGCCATAGCCTCAGGTTACTCATATATACTTTAGATTGATTTAAAACTTCATTTTTAATTTAAAA
GGATCTAGGTGAAGATCCTTTTTGATAATCTCATGACCAAAATCCCTTAACGTGAGTTTTCGTTCCACTG
AGCGTCAGACCCCGTAGAAAAGATCAAAGGATCTTCTTGAGATCCTTTTTTTCTGCGCGTAATCTGCTGC
TTGCAAACAAAAAAACCACCGCTACCAGCGGTGGTTTGTTTGCCGGATCAAGAGCTACCAACTCTTTTTC
CGAAGGTAACTGGCTTCAGCAGAGCGCAGATACCAAATACTGTTCTTCTAGTGTAGCCGTAGTTAGGCCA
CCACTTCAAGAACTCTGTAGCACCGCCTACATACCTCGCTCTGCTAATCCTGTTACCAGTGGCTGCTGCC
AGTGGCGATAAGTCGTGTCTTACCGGGTTGGACTCAAGACGATAGTTACCGGATAAGGCGCAGCGGTCGG
GCTGAACGGGGGGTTCGTGCACACAGCCCAGCTTGGAGCGAACGACCTACACCGAACTGAGATACCTACA
GCGTGAGCTATGAGAAAGCGCCACGCTTCCCGAAGGGAGAAAGGCGGACAGGTATCCGGTAAGCGGCAGG
GTCGGAACAGGAGAGCGCACGAGGGAGCTTCCAGGGGGAAACGCCTGGTATCTTTATAGTCCTGTCGGGT
TTCGCCACCTCTGACTTGAGCGTCGATTTTTGTGATGCTCGTCAGGGGGGCGGAGCCTATGGAAAAACGC
CAGCAACGCGGCCTTTTTACGGTTCCTGGCCTTTTGCTGGCCTTTTGCTCACATGTTCTTTCCTGCGTTA
TCCCCTGATTCTGTGGATAACCGTATTACCGCCATGCATTAGTTATTAATAGTAATCAATTACGGGGTCA
TTAGTTCATAGCCCATATATGGAGTTCCG
Features (pLannotate 1.2.2; 18 found; start..end, strand, type, name):
      1..304     +  enhancer       CMV enhancer: human cytomegalovirus immediate early enhancer
    305..508     +  promoter       CMV promoter: human cytomegalovirus (CMV) immediate early promoter
    504..537     +  LTR            5' LTR (truncated) (fragment): truncated 5' long terminal repeat (LTR) from HIV-1
    553..571     +  promoter       T7 promoter: promoter for bacteriophage T7 RNA polymerase
    605..670     +  CDS            N (fragment): REGN_LAMBD - Experimental evidence at protein level: Swiss-Prot protein existence level 1. Plays a role as a transcriptional antitermination factor that allows the virus to initiate its lytic phase. Activates expression of the delayed viral early genes by modifying host RNA polymerase (RNAP) into a form that is resistant to termination signals. This antitermination function requires the host NusA protein which serves to stabilize the interaction between antitermination protein N and host RNA polymerase. From Escherichia phage lambda (Bacteriophage lambda).
    695..721     +  CDS            3xHA (fragment): three tandem HA epitope tags
    719..1555    +  CDS            CNOT9 (fragment): CNOT9_HUMAN - Also known as RCD1, RQCD1. Experimental evidence at protein level: Swiss-Prot protein existence level 1. Component of the CCR4-NOT complex which is one of the major cellular mRNA deadenylases and is linked to various cellular processes including bulk mRNA degradation, miRNA-mediated repression, translational repression during translational initiation and general transcription regulation. Additional complex functions may be a consequence of its influence on mRNA expression. Involved in down- regulation of MYB- and JUN-dependent transcription. May play a role in cell differentiatio
   1581..1665    +  CDS            large T antigen (fragment): large T antigen from SV40 (simian virus 40)
   1688..1809    +  polyA_signal   SV40 poly(A) signal: SV40 polyadenylation signal
   1843..2271    -  rep_origin     f1 ori (sequence partly withheld): f1 bacteriophage origin of replication; arrow indicates direction of (+) strand synthesis
   2298..2402    +  promoter       AmpR promoter: bla
   2404..2761    +  promoter       SV40 promoter: SV40 enhancer and early promoter
   2796..3590    +  CDS            NeoR/KanR: aminoglycoside phosphotransferase from Tn5; aph(3')-II (or nptII); confers resistance to neomycin, kanamycin, and G418 (Geneticin®)
   3611..3763    +  CDS            ble (fragment): BLE_KLEPN - Experimental evidence at protein level: Swiss-Prot protein existence level 1. Binding protein with a strong affinity to the bleomycin family of antibiotics. Binds to CL990; an antimitotic-antibiotic compound. From Klebsiella pneumoniae.
   3822..3869    +  polyA_signal   HSV TK poly(A) signal: herpes simplex virus thymidine kinase polyadenylation signal (Cole and Stacy, 1985)
   3960..3976    -  polyA_signal   bGH poly(A) signal (fragment): bovine growth hormone polyadenylation signal
   4198..4786    +  rep_origin     ori: high-copy-number ColE1/pMB1/pBR322/pUC origin of replication
   4901..4960    +  enhancer       CMV enhancer (fragment): human cytomegalovirus immediate early enhancer
