[The description below was written by a language model from this plasmid's Addgene catalogue record and pLannotate feature annotations shown in this document.]
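Description:
pLNHA-C1-HsNot9_18-285_S is a 4,960 bp mammalian expression plasmid encoding a fragment of human CNOT9 (also called RCD1, RQCD1 or CAF40), residues 18–285 according to the construct name, based on the NCBI reference transcript cited by the depositor. The catalogue lists the backbone as unknown, but the annotated layout shows a CMV enhancer/promoter-driven expression cassette terminated by an SV40 poly(A) signal. It also contains an f1 origin, a high-copy ColE1/pUC-type origin for propagation in E. coli, and a NeoR/KanR gene placed behind both a bacterial (bla) promoter and the SV40 early promoter, followed by an HSV TK poly(A) signal. This dual-promoter arrangement gives kanamycin resistance in bacteria and allows G418 selection in mammalian cells. A T7 promoter lies just upstream of the coding region. Several short annotated fragments (HIV-1 LTR, SV40 large T antigen, ble, bGH poly(A)) are most likely incidental sequence matches or backbone remnants rather than functional parts.

The open reading frame begins with a short fragment of the bacteriophage lambda N protein, followed by an HA epitope sequence and then the CNOT9 fragment, giving an N-terminally lambdaN-HA-tagged protein. The lambda N peptide binds BoxB RNA hairpins, so fusions of this type are generally used to tether a protein to a BoxB-containing reporter mRNA and test its effect on translation or mRNA stability. The HA tag allows detection and immunoprecipitation. CNOT9 is a component of the CCR4-NOT deadenylase complex, and the associated publication concerns its role in linking miRNA target recognition to silencing. The record itself states the purpose only as mammalian expression of the fragment and does not describe a specific assay.
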