Addgene plasmid #147480: pLNHA-C1-HsNot9_18-285_S
Purpose: Mammalian Expression of HsNot9_18-285
Depositing lab: Elisa Izaurralde. Publication: A DDX6-CNOT1 complex and W-binding pockets in CNOT9 reveal direct links between miRNA target recognition and silencing. Chen Y, Boland A, Kuzuoglu-Ozturk D, Bawankar P, Loh B, Chang CT, Weichenrieder O, Izaurralde E. Mol Cell. 2014 Jun 5;54(5):737-50. doi: 10.1016/j.molcel.2014.03.034. Epub 2014 Apr 24. PubMed 24768540.
Backbone
  Vector backbone: Unknown
  Vector type: Mammalian Expression
Growth in bacteria
  Bacterial resistance: Kanamycin, 50 μg/mL
  Growth temperature: 37°C
  Growth strain: DH5alpha
  Copy number: High Copy
Gene/Insert
  Gene/Insert name: HsNot9_18-285 (alt names: RCD1; CT129, RCD1+, CNOT9)
  Species: H. sapiens (human)
  Entrez Gene: CNOT9 (a.k.a. CAF40, CT129, RCD-1, RCD1, RQCD1)
  Cloning method: Unknown
Terms and licenses: Academic/Nonprofit Terms; Industry Terms: Not Available to Industry
Depositor comments: sequence based on NCBI:NM_005444.1. Plasmids from this collection were made available to the research community and donated after the lab closed. Please note that the sequence provided by the depositing laboratory may be theoretical/predicted or based on Sanger sequencing results. There may be discrepancies between sequencing results obtained by Addgene and the depositor sequence. If an Addgene verified sequence is not available, please contact before placing your order to request that our lab fully sequence the plasmid.
How to cite: pLNHA-C1-HsNot9_18-285_S was a gift from Elisa Izaurralde (Addgene plasmid # 147480 ; http://n2t.net/addgene:147480 ; RRID:Addgene_147480)
